Addgene plasmid #231769: pCMV-mGold2s-MannII-N-10
Purpose: Visualization of Golgi in mammalian cells using mGold2s
Depositing lab: Francois St-Pierre. Depositing organization: Baylor College of Medicine. Publication: Bright and photostable yellow fluorescent proteins for extended imaging. Lee J, Lai S, Yang S, Zhao S, Blanco FA, Lyons AC, Merino-Urteaga R, Ahrens JF, Nguyen NA, Liu H, Liu Z, Lambert GG, Shaner NC, Chen L, Tolias KF, Zhang J, Ha T, St-Pierre F. Nat Commun. 2025 Apr 4;16(1):3241. doi: 10.1038/s41467-025-58223-5. PubMed 40185748.
Backbone
  Vector backbone: pCMV
  Backbone size w/o insert (bp): 5023
  Vector type: Mammalian Expression
Growth in bacteria
  Bacterial resistance: Kanamycin, 50 μg/mL
  Growth temperature: 37°C
  Growth strain: DH5alpha
  Copy number: High Copy
Gene/Insert
  Gene/Insert name: mGold2s-MannII-N-10
  Species: M. musculus (mouse)
  Entrez Gene: Man2a1 (a.k.a. Mana-2, Mana2, Map-2)
  Promoter: CMV
  Tag / fusion protein: mGold2s (C terminal on insert)
  Cloning method: Unknown
  Sequencing primers: 5′ CMV-F; 3′ SV40pA-R
Terms and licenses: Academic/Nonprofit Terms; Industry Terms: Not Available to Industry
How to cite: pCMV-mGold2s-MannII-N-10 was a gift from Francois St-Pierre (Addgene plasmid # 231769 ; http://n2t.net/addgene:231769 ; RRID:Addgene_231769)
