[The description below was written by a language model from this plasmid's Addgene catalogue record and pLannotate feature annotations shown in this document.]
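Description:
pCMV-mGold2s-MannII-N-10 is a mammalian expression plasmid for labelling the Golgi apparatus with the yellow fluorescent protein mGold2s. It is built on a pCMV backbone whose layout resembles the classic N1-type fluorescent protein vectors. It replicates in E. coli from a high-copy ColE1/pUC-type origin and is selected with kanamycin. The resistance gene is the Tn5 aminoglycoside phosphotransferase (NeoR/KanR), placed behind tandem bacterial (AmpR/bla) and SV40 early promoters and followed by an HSV TK polyadenylation signal. The same cassette can therefore also confer G418 resistance in mammalian cells. An f1 origin is present as well. The catalogue gives 5,023 bp as the backbone size without insert, but this matches the length of the full sequenced plasmid, so it appears to be the total size.

The expression cassette is driven by the human CMV immediate-early enhancer and promoter and terminated by an SV40 poly(A) signal. It encodes a short N-terminal fragment of mouse alpha-mannosidase II (Man2a1), roughly 350 bp of coding sequence, followed after a short linker by the fluorescent protein fused at the C terminus. The "N-10" in the name probably refers to this arrangement and linker length, though the record does not say so. The annotation tool labels the fluorescent protein ORF as mGold, the photostable mVenus derivative, which most likely reflects its closest database match, since the catalogue identifies it as mGold2s. Mannosidase II is a Golgi-resident N-glycan processing enzyme, and its N-terminal region is commonly used as a Golgi-targeting signal. The small large T antigen, ble and bGH poly(A) fragments in the annotation appear to be backbone remnants rather than functional parts. The plasmid is intended for transfection and extended fluorescence imaging of the Golgi in mammalian cells.
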