Features (pLannotate 1.2.2; 14 found; start..end, strand, type, name):
     68..371     +  enhancer       CMV enhancer: human cytomegalovirus immediate early enhancer
    372..575     +  promoter       CMV promoter: human cytomegalovirus (CMV) immediate early promoter
    610..963     +  CDS            Man2a1 (fragment): MA2A1_MOUSE - Also known as Mana2. Experimental evidence at protein level: Swiss-Prot protein existence level 1. Catalyzes the first committed step in the biosynthesis of complex N-glycans. It controls conversion of high mannose to complex N- glycans; the final hydrolytic step in the N-glycan maturation pathway. From Mus musculus (Mouse).
    976..1695    +  CDS            mGold: photostable derivative of mVenus (Lee et al., 2020) mammalian codon-optimized
   1712..1795    +  CDS            large T antigen (fragment): large T antigen from SV40 (simian virus 40)
   1818..1939    +  polyA_signal   SV40 poly(A) signal: SV40 polyadenylation signal
   1973..2401    -  rep_origin     f1 ori (sequence partly withheld): f1 bacteriophage origin of replication; arrow indicates direction of (+) strand synthesis
   2428..2532    +  promoter       AmpR promoter: bla
   2534..2891    +  promoter       SV40 promoter: SV40 enhancer and early promoter
   2926..3720    +  CDS            NeoR/KanR: aminoglycoside phosphotransferase from Tn5; aph(3')-II (or nptII); confers resistance to neomycin, kanamycin, and G418 (Geneticin®)
   3741..3893    +  CDS            ble (fragment): BLE_KLEPN - Experimental evidence at protein level: Swiss-Prot protein existence level 1. Binding protein with a strong affinity to the bleomycin family of antibiotics. Binds to CL990; an antimitotic-antibiotic compound. From Klebsiella pneumoniae.
   3952..3999    +  polyA_signal   HSV TK poly(A) signal: herpes simplex virus thymidine kinase polyadenylation signal (Cole and Stacy, 1985)
   4090..4106    -  polyA_signal   bGH poly(A) signal (fragment): bovine growth hormone polyadenylation signal
   4328..4916    +  rep_origin     ori: high-copy-number ColE1/pMB1/pBR322/pUC origin of replication
>Addgene plasmid #231769 | pCMV-mGold2s-MannII-N-10 | addgene full sequence | sequence record 461115 | Addgene NGS Result
CATGCATTAGTTATTAATAGTAATCAATTACGGGGTCATTAGTTCATAGCCCATATATGGAGTTCCGCGT
TACATAACTTACGGTAAATGGCCCGCCTGGCTGACCGCCCAACGACCCCCGCCCATTGACGTCAATAATG
ACGTATGTTCCCATAGTAACGCCAATAGGGACTTTCCATTGACGTCAATGGGTGGAGTATTTACGGTAAA
CTGCCCACTTGGCAGTACATCAAGTGTATCATATGCCAAGTACGCCCCCTATTGACGTCAATGACGGTAA
ATGGCCCGCCTGGCATTATGCCCAGTACATGACCTTATGGGACTTTCCTACTTGGCAGTACATCTACGTA
TTAGTCATCGCTATTACCATGGTGATGCGGTTTTGGCAGTACATCAATGGGCGTGGATAGCGGTTTGACT
CACGGGGATTTCCAAGTCTCCACCCCATTGACGTCAATGGGAGTTTGTTTTGGCACCAAAATCAACGGGA
CTTTCCAAAATGTCGTAACAACTCCGCCCCATTGACGCAAATGGGCGGTAGGCGTGTACGGTGGGAGGTC
TATATAAGCAGAGCTGGTTTAGTGAACCGTCAGATCCGCTAGCGCCACCATGAAGTTAAGTCGCCAGTTC
ACCGTGTTTGGCAGCGCGATCTTCTGCGTCGTAATCTTCTCACTCTACCTGATGCTGGACAGGGGTCACT
TGGACTACCCTCGGGGCCCGCGCCAGGAGGGCTCCTTTCCGCAGGGCCAGCTTTCAATATTGCAAGAAAA
GATTGACCATTTGGAGCGTTTGCTCGCTGAGAACAACGAGATCATCTCAAATATCAGAGACTCAGTCATC
AACCTGAGCGAGTCTGTGGAGGACGGCCCGCGGGGGTCACCAGGCAACGCCAGCCAAGGCTCCATCCACC
TCCACTCGCCACAGTTGGCCCTGCAGGCTGACCCCAGCTCCGGATCGGATCCACCGGTCGCCACCATGGC
GAGCAAGGGCGAGGAGCTGTTCACCGGGGTGGTGCCCATCCTGGTCGAGCTGGACGGCGACATAAACGGC
CACAAGTTCAGCGTGTCCGGCGAGGGCGAGGGCGATGCCACCTACGGCAAGCTGACCCTGAAGTTCATCT
GCACCACCGGCAAGCTGCCCGTGCCCTGGCCCACCCTCGTGACCAGCCTGGGCTACGGCCTGCAGTGCTT
CGCCCGCTACCCCGACAACATGAAGCGGCACGACTTCTTCAAGTCCGCCATGCCCGAAGGCTACGTCCAG
GAGCGCACCATCTTCTTCGAGGACGACGGCAACTACAAGACCCGCGCCGAGGTGAAGTTTGAGGGCGGCA
CCCTGGTGAACCGCGTCGAGCTGAAGGGCATCGACTTCAAGGAGGACGGCAACATCCTGGGGCACAAGCT
GGAGTACAACTACAACTGCCACAACGTCTTTATCACCGCCGACAGGCAGCAGAACGGCATCAAGGTCAAC
TTCAAGATCCGCCACAACATCGAGGTCGGCGGCGTGCAGCTCGCCGACCACTACCAGCAGAACACCCCCA
TCGGCGACGGCCCCGTGCTGCTGCCCGACAACCACTACCTGAGCTACCAGTCCAAGCTGAGCAAAGACCC
CAACGAGAAGCGCGATCACATGGTCCTGCTGGAGTTCGTGACCGCCGCCGGGATCACTCTCAGCATGGAC
GAGCTGTACAAGTAAAGCGGCCGCGACTCTAGATCATAATCAGCCATACCACATTTGTAGAGGTTTTACT
TGCTTTAAAAAACCTCCCACACCTCCCCCTGAACCTGAAACATAAAATGAATGCAATTGTTGTTGTTAAC
TTGTTTATTGCAGCTTATAATGGTTACAAATAAAGCAATAGCATCACAAATTTCACAAATAAAGCATTTT
TTTCACTGCATTCTAGTTGTGGTTTGTCCAAACTCATCAATGTATCTTAAGGCGTAAATTGTAAGCGTTA
ATATTTTGTTAAAATTCGCGTTAAATTTTTGTTAAATCAGCTCATTTTTTAACCAATAGGCCGAAATCGG
CAAAATCCCTTATAAATCAAAAGAATAGACCGAGATAGGGT
[37 nt withheld, positions 2072-2108]
AAAGAACGTGGACTCCAACGTCAAAGG
[49 nt withheld, positions 2136-2184]
T
[91 nt withheld, positions 2186-2276]
G
[124 nt withheld, positions 2278-2401]
CAGGTGGCACTTTTCGGGGAAATGTGCGCGGAACCCCTATTTGTTTATTTTTCTAAATACATTCAAATAT
GTATCCGCTCATGAGACAATAACCCTGATAAATGCTTCAATAATATTGAAAAAGGAAGAGTCCTGAGGCG
GAAAGAACCAGCTGTGGAATGTGTGTCAGTTAGGGTGTGGAAAGTCCCCAGGCTCCCCAGCAGGCAGAAG
TATGCAAAGCATGCATCTCAATTAGTCAGCAACCAGGTGTGGAAAGTCCCCAGGCTCCCCAGCAGGCAGA
AGTATGCAAAGCATGCATCTCAATTAGTCAGCAACCATAGTCCCGCCCCTAACTCCGCCCATCCCGCCCC
TAACTCCGCCCAGTTCCGCCCATTCTCCGCCCCATGGCTGACTAATTTTTTTTATTTATGCAGAGGCCGA
GGCCGCCTCGGCCTCTGAGCTATTCCAGAAGTAGTGAGGAGGCTTTTTTGGAGGCCTAGGCTTTTGCAAA
GATCGATCAAGAGACAGGATGAGGATCGTTTCGCATGATTGAACAAGATGGATTGCACGCAGGTTCTCCG
GCCGCTTGGGTGGAGAGGCTATTCGGCTATGACTGGGCACAACAGACAATCGGCTGCTCTGATGCCGCCG
TGTTCCGGCTGTCAGCGCAGGGGCGCCCGGTTCTTTTTGTCAAGACCGACCTGTCCGGTGCCCTGAATGA
ACTGCAAGACGAGGCAGCGCGGCTATCGTGGCTGGCCACGACGGGCGTTCCTTGCGCAGCTGTGCTCGAC
GTTGTCACTGAAGCGGGAAGGGACTGGCTGCTATTGGGCGAAGTGCCGGGGCAGGATCTCCTGTCATCTC
ACCTTGCTCCTGCCGAGAAAGTATCCATCATGGCTGATGCAATGCGGCGGCTGCATACGCTTGATCCGGC
TACCTGCCCATTCGACCACCAAGCGAAACATCGCATCGAGCGAGCACGTACTCGGATGGAAGCCGGTCTT
GTCGATCAGGATGATCTGGACGAAGAGCATCAGGGGCTCGCGCCAGCCGAACTGTTCGCCAGGCTCAAGG
CGAGCATGCCCGACGGCGAGGATCTCGTCGTGACCCATGGCGATGCCTGCTTGCCGAATATCATGGTGGA
AAATGGCCGCTTTTCTGGATTCATCGACTGTGGCCGGCTGGGTGTGGCGGACCGCTATCAGGACATAGCG
TTGGCTACCCGTGATATTGCTGAAGAGCTTGGCGGCGAATGGGCTGACCGCTTCCTCGTGCTTTACGGTA
TCGCCGCTCCCGATTCGCAGCGCATCGCCTTCTATCGCCTTCTTGACGAGTTCTTCTGAGCGGGACTCTG
GGGTTCGAAATGACCGACCAAGCGACGCCCAACCTGCCATCACGAGATTTCGATTCCACCGCCGCCTTCT
ATGAAAGGTTGGGCTTCGGAATCGTTTTCCGGGACGCCGGCTGGATGATCCTCCAGCGCGGGGATCTCAT
GCTGGAGTTCTTCGCCCACCCTAGGGGGAGGCTAACTGAAACACGGAAGGAGACAATACCGGAAGGAACC
CGCGCTATGACGGCAATAAAAAGACAGAATAAAACGCACGGTGTTGGGTCGTTTGTTCATAAACGCGGGG
TTCGGTCCCAGGGCTGGCACTCTGTCGATACCCCACCGAGACCCCATTGGGGCCAATACGCCCGCGTTTC
TTCCTTTTCCCCACCCCACCCCCCAAGTTCGGGTGAAGGCCCAGGGCTCGCAGCCAACGTCGGGGCGGCA
GGCCCTGCCATAGCCTCAGGTTACTCATATATACTTTAGATTGATTTAAAACTTCATTTTTAATTTAAAA
GGATCTAGGTGAAGATCCTTTTTGATAATCTCATGACCAAAATCCCTTAACGTGAGTTTTCGTTCCACTG
AGCGTCAGACCCCGTAGAAAAGATCAAAGGATCTTCTTGAGATCCTTTTTTTCTGCGCGTAATCTGCTGC
TTGCAAACAAAAAAACCACCGCTACCAGCGGTGGTTTGTTTGCCGGATCAAGAGCTACCAACTCTTTTTC
CGAAGGTAACTGGCTTCAGCAGAGCGCAGATACCAAATACTGTTCTTCTAGTGTAGCCGTAGTTAGGCCA
CCACTTCAAGAACTCTGTAGCACCGCCTACATACCTCGCTCTGCTAATCCTGTTACCAGTGGCTGCTGCC
AGTGGCGATAAGTCGTGTCTTACCGGGTTGGACTCAAGACGATAGTTACCGGATAAGGCGCAGCGGTCGG
GCTGAACGGGGGGTTCGTGCACACAGCCCAGCTTGGAGCGAACGACCTACACCGAACTGAGATACCTACA
GCGTGAGCTATGAGAAAGCGCCACGCTTCCCGAAGGGAGAAAGGCGGACAGGTATCCGGTAAGCGGCAGG
GTCGGAACAGGAGAGCGCACGAGGGAGCTTCCAGGGGGAAACGCCTGGTATCTTTATAGTCCTGTCGGGT
TTCGCCACCTCTGACTTGAGCGTCGATTTTTGTGATGCTCGTCAGGGGGGCGGAGCCTATGGAAAAACGC
CAGCAACGCGGCCTTTTTACGGTTCCTGGCCTTTTGCTGGCCTTTTGCTCACATGTTCTTTCCTGCGTTA
TCCCCTGATTCTGTGGATAACCGTATTACCGC
